Addgene plasmid #67457: pDEST47-ARF6
Purpose: Mammalian expression of hArf6 with stop codon (native expression)
Depositing lab: Richard Kahn. Depositing organization: Emory University. Publication: Tool box: Plasmids for the expression or knockdown of human ARF Family GTPases (ARF/ARL/SAR) and their co-expression in bacteria with N-myristoyltransferases. Kerr SC, Kahn RA. Cell Logist. 2015 Sep 21;5(3):e1090523. doi: 10.1080/21592799.2015.1090523. eCollection 2015 Jul-Sep. PubMed 27057421.
Backbone
  Vector backbone: pcDNA-DEST47
  Backbone manufacturer: Life Technologies
  Vector type: Mammalian Expression
  Selectable markers: Neomycin (select with G418)
Growth in bacteria
  Bacterial resistance: Ampicillin, 100 μg/mL
  Growth temperature: 37°C
  Growth strain: DH5alpha
  Copy number: High Copy
Gene/Insert
  Gene/Insert name: ARF6 (alt name: pRK5s-D47)
  Species: H. sapiens (human)
  Entrez Gene: ARF6
  Promoter: CMV
  Cloning method: Gateway Cloning
  Sequencing primers: 5′ CMV-F; 3′ GFP-R
Terms and licenses: Academic/Nonprofit Terms; Industry Terms: Not Available to Industry
Depositor comments: Note that the insert contains its native stop codon and does not produce a fusion protein with GFP.
How to cite: pDEST47-ARF6 was a gift from Richard Kahn (Addgene plasmid # 67457 ; http://n2t.net/addgene:67457 ; RRID:Addgene_67457)
