[The description below was written by a language model from this plasmid's Addgene catalogue record and the feature table of its GenBank file.]
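Description:
pDEST47-ARF6 is a mammalian expression plasmid built on the commercial pcDNA-DEST47 Gateway destination backbone, carrying the human ARF6 open reading frame, which encodes a small GTPase of the ARF family. It is propagated in E. coli as a high-copy plasmid under ampicillin selection, and the backbone provides a neomycin resistance marker so that transfected mammalian cells can be selected with G418. The insert was introduced by Gateway recombination and is driven by the CMV immediate-early promoter.

The pcDNA-DEST47 backbone is designed to fuse GFP to the C-terminus of a recombined insert, but here the ARF6 coding sequence retains its native stop codon. Translation therefore ends before the downstream GFP sequence, and the cell produces untagged, native ARF6 rather than a fusion protein.

The available feature table covers only a 910 bp partial read rather than the whole plasmid, and it is oriented in reverse relative to transcription. It shows the end of the CMV promoter (annotated as a truncated CMVd1 form, which probably reflects only the portion of the promoter captured in the read), a T7 promoter that could support in vitro transcription, and attB1 and attB2 recombination sites flanking a gap of roughly the size expected for the ARF6 coding region, although the insert itself is not annotated. The resistance genes, origin of replication, GFP and polyadenylation signal are not covered by this partial record.

The plasmid belongs to a toolbox of constructs for expressing human ARF family GTPases, and is suited to transient or stable overexpression of untagged ARF6 in mammalian cells.
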