LOCUS       Exported 910 bp ds-DNA linear SYN 15-JUN-2021
DEFINITION  Mammalian expression of hArf6 with stop codon (native expression).
ACCESSION   .
VERSION     .
KEYWORDS    pDEST47-ARF6
SOURCE      synthetic DNA construct
  ORGANISM  synthetic DNA construct
REFERENCE   1 (bases 1 to 910)
  TITLE     Unpublished Kahn lab ARF plasmids
REFERENCE   2 (bases 1 to 910)
  AUTHORS   .
  TITLE     Direct Submission
  JOURNAL   Exported Jun 15, 2021 from SnapGene Server 1.1.58
            http://www.snapgene.com
FEATURES             Location/Qualifiers
     source          1..910
                     /organism="synthetic DNA construct"
                     /mol_type="other DNA"
     protein_bind    61..85
                     /gene="mutant version of attB"
                     /label=attB2
                     /bound_moiety="BP Clonase(TM)"
                     /note="recombination site for the Gateway(R) BP reaction"
     protein_bind    complement(635..659)
                     /gene="mutant version of attB"
                     /label=attB1
                     /bound_moiety="BP Clonase(TM)"
                     /note="recombination site for the Gateway(R) BP reaction"
     primer_bind     complement(691..710)
                     /label=T7
                     /note="T7 promoter, forward primer"
     promoter        complement(692..710)
                     /label=T7 promoter
                     /note="promoter for bacteriophage T7 RNA polymerase"
     promoter        complement(755..854)
                     /label=CMVd1 promoter
                     /note="truncated human cytomegalovirus (CMV) immediate
                     early promoter that yields slightly reduced expression
                     relative to the full-length promoter"
     primer_bind     complement(784..804)
                     /label=CMV-F
                     /note="Human CMV immediate early promoter, forward primer"
ORIGIN
        1 acaagaattg ggacaactcc agtgaaaagt tcttctcctt tgctagccat tctagatcga
       61 accactttgt acaagaaagc tgggtcctat taagatttgt agttagaggt taaccatgtg
      121 agcccctcat agagtccgtc ccctgaggtg gcacaggagg gctgcacata ccagttcctg
      181 tcccgaatcc gggtcaggcc cagtttctcc tggatctcgt ggggtttcat ggcatcgggc
      241 aggtcctgct tgttggcgaa gatgaggatt atggcgtccc tcatctcccg gtcattgata
      301 atgcggtgca gctcctggcg agcctcatcg atgcggtcgc ggtcggcgca gtccactacg
      361 aagatgagac cttgggtccc agtgtagtaa tgccgccaga gcggccggat cttgtcctgg
      421 ccgcccacat cccatacgtt gaacttgaca tttttgtaag tcaccgtctc cacgttgaaa
      481 cccacagtgg gaatggtggt caccgactgg cccagcttca acttgtacag gattgttgtc
      541 ttgccggccg cgtccaggcc caacatgagg atccgcattt ccttgttccc gaagattttg
      601 gatagcacct tccccatggt tctatctcct tctaagcctg cttttttgta caaacttgtt
      661 tgatcaagct taactagcca gcttgggtct ccctatagtg agtcgtatta atttcgataa
      721 gccagtaagc agtgggttct ctagttagcc agagagctct gcttatatag acctcccacc
      781 gtacacgcct accgcccatt tgcgtcaatg gggcggagtt gttacgacat tttggaaagt
      841 cccgttgatt ttggtgccaa aacaaactcc cattgacgtc aatggggtgg agacttggaa
      901 atccccgtga
//
